LOCUS       Exported 4421 bp ds-DNA circular SYN 13-MAY-2021
DEFINITION  GoldenBraid vector pDGB2-Omega-1, adapted for S. cerevisiae genome
            integration by flanking the GB cassette with recombination arms of
            homology for integration at the YPRC-Delta-15 solo LTR loci.
ACCESSION   .
VERSION     .
KEYWORDS    YPRC-Delta-15-Omega-1
SOURCE      synthetic DNA construct
  ORGANISM  synthetic DNA construct
REFERENCE   1 (bases 1 to 4421)
  AUTHORS   Perez-Gonzalez A, Kniewel R, Veldhuizen M, Verma HK,
            Navarro-Rodriguez M, Rubio LM, Caro E
  TITLE     Adaptation of the GoldenBraid modular cloning system and creation of
            a toolkit for the expression of heterologous proteins in yeast
            mitochondria.
  JOURNAL   BMC Biotechnol. 2017 Nov 13;17(1):80. doi:
            10.1186/s12896-017-0393-y.
  PUBMED    29132331
REFERENCE   2 (bases 1 to 4421)
  AUTHORS   .
  TITLE     Direct Submission
  JOURNAL   Exported May 13, 2021 from SnapGene Server 1.1.58
            http://www.snapgene.com
FEATURES             Location/Qualifiers
     source          1..4421
                     /organism="synthetic DNA construct"
                     /mol_type="other DNA"
     CDS             complement(1147..1470)
                     /codon_start=1
                     /gene="lacZ fragment"
                     /product="LacZ-alpha fragment of beta-galactosidase"
                     /label=lacZ-alpha
                     /translation="MTMITPSLHACRSTLEDPRVPSSNSLAVVLQRRDWENPGVTQLNR
                     LAAHPPFASWRNSEEARTDRPSQQLRSLNGEWRLMRYFLLTHLCGISHRIWCTLSTICS
                     DAA"
     primer_bind     1152..1171
                     /label=pRS-marker
                     /note="pRS vectors, use to sequence yeast selectable
                     marker"
     primer_bind     1365..1387
                     /label=M13/pUC Forward
                     /note="In lacZ gene"
     primer_bind     1379..1396
                     /label=M13 Forward
                     /note="In lacZ gene. Also called M13-F20 or M13 (-21)
                     Forward"
     primer_bind     1380..1396
                     /label=M13 fwd
                     /note="common sequencing primer, one of multiple similar
                     variants"
     misc_feature    1397..1453
                     /label=MCS
                     /note="pUC18/19 multiple cloning site"
     primer_bind     complement(1466..1482)
                     /label=M13 rev
                     /note="common sequencing primer, one of multiple similar
                     variants"
     primer_bind     complement(1466..1482)
                     /label=M13 Reverse
                     /note="In lacZ gene. Also called M13-rev"
     primer_bind     complement(1479..1501)
                     /label=M13/pUC Reverse
                     /note="In lacZ gene"
     protein_bind    1490..1506
                     /label=lac operator
                     /bound_moiety="lac repressor encoded by lacI"
                     /note="The lac repressor binds to the lac operator to
                     inhibit transcription in E. coli. This inhibition can be
                     relieved by adding lactose or
                     isopropyl-beta-D-thiogalactopyranoside (IPTG)."
     promoter        complement(1514..1544)
                     /label=lac promoter
                     /note="promoter for the E. coli lac operon"
     protein_bind    1559..1580
                     /label=CAP binding site
                     /bound_moiety="E. coli catabolite activator protein"
                     /note="CAP binding activates transcription in the presence
                     of cAMP."
     rep_origin      complement(2697..3285)
                     /direction=LEFT
                     /label=ori
                     /note="high-copy-number ColE1/pMB1/pBR322/pUC origin of
                     replication"
     primer_bind     complement(2777..2796)
                     /label=pBR322ori-F
                     /note="pBR322 origin, forward primer"
     CDS             complement(3373..4164)
                     /codon_start=1
                     /gene="aadA"
                     /product="aminoglycoside adenylyltransferase (Murphy,
                     1985)"
                     /label=SmR
                     /note="confers resistance to spectinomycin and
                     streptomycin"
                     /translation="MREAVIAEVSTQLSEVVGVIERHLEPTLLAVHLYGSAVDGGLKPH
                     SDIDLLVTVTVRLDETTRRALINDLLETSASPGESEILRAVEVTIVVHDDIIPWRYPAK
                     RELQFGEWQRNDILAGIFEPATIDIDLAILLTKAREHSVALVGPAAEELFDPVPEQDLF
                     EALNETLTLWNSPPDWAGDERNVVLTLSRIWYSAVTGKIAPKDVAADWAMERLPAQYQP
                     VILEARQAYLGQEEDRLASRADQLEEFVHYVKGEITKVVGK"
ORIGIN
        1 atgtccactg ggttcgtgcc ttcatccgtt tccacggtgt gcgtcacccg gcaaccttgg
       61 gtagcagcga agtcgaggca tttctgtcct ggtgggcggc cgctagggat aacagggtaa
      121 tcgagatagt ttgacgttcg ttttttactt tgaatatact cgtagtcttt ttactttttg
      181 agtataaaaa aaaaatgact agcaaaataa aattagtagt ctaaaaaaga aagctcgcac
      241 tcaggatcga actaaggacc aacagatttg caatctgctg cgctaccact gcgccatacg
      301 agcttttgaa ttatggtaat tttgattatc ctagaatgtt atatctcaat atctcaatat
      361 attttggaca tctatgaaac acccataaag cagccgctac caaacagaca agattcagta
      421 tgtaaggtaa ataccttttt gcacagttaa actacccaaa cttattaaag cttgataaat
      481 tactgaaatt ccacctttca gttagattca ggcctcatat agattagata tagggtacgt
      541 aacattctgt caaccaagtt gttggaatga aagtctaaaa tgtcatctat tcggtagcac
      601 tcatgttact agtatactgt cacatgcggt gtaacgtggg gacataaaac agacatcaaa
      661 tataatggaa gctgaaatgc aaagatcgat aatgtaatag gaatgaaaca tataaaacga
      721 aaggagaagt aatggtaata ttagtatgta gaaataccga ttcaattttg gggattctta
      781 tattctcgag agaatttcta gtataatctg tatacataat attataggct ttaccaacaa
      841 tggaatttcg acaattatca tattattcac caattaatca caagttggta atgagtttga
      901 taacaagtta ctttcttaac aacgttagta tcgtcaaaac actcggtttt actcgagctt
      961 gtagcacaat aataccgtgt agagttctgt attgttcttc ttagtgcttg tatatgctca
     1021 tcccgacctt ccattggatc cggtctcagg agtgagacgc acagcttgtc tgtaagcgga
     1081 tgccgggagc agacaagccc gtcagggcgc gtcagcgggt gttggcgggt gtcggggctg
     1141 gcttaactat gcggcatcag agcagattgt actgagagtg caccatatgc ggtgtgaaat
     1201 accgcacaga tgcgtaagga gaaaataccg catcaggcgc cattcgccat tcaggctgcg
     1261 caactgttgg gaagggcgat cggtgcgggc ctcttcgcta ttacgccagc tggcgaaagg
     1321 gggatgtgct gcaaggcgat taagttgggt aacgccaggg ttttcccagt cacgacgttg
     1381 taaaacgacg gccagtgaat tcgagctcgg tacccgggga tcctctagag tcgacctgca
     1441 ggcatgcaag cttggcgtaa tcatggtcat agctgtttcc tgtgtgaaat tgttatccgc
     1501 tcacaattcc acacaacata cgagccggaa gcataaagtg taaagcctgg ggtgcctaat
     1561 gagtgagcta actcacatta attgcgttgc gctcactgcc cgctttccag tcgggaaacc
     1621 tgtcgtgcca gctgcgtctc acgctgtcat gagaccggat cctttgcgaa accctatgct
     1681 ctgttgttcg gatttgaaat tttaaaacta cattaatgtg ttagtttttc tttctttctt
     1741 tctttgtctt gacgtgattt ggacttctgt cttgcattcg cgtccattca tctgacccaa
     1801 tattcctttt ggttttgtta tccttataaa aagaaaggaa gcttcttaga gggaaaaaaa
     1861 tgatgaagag taatgccaaa atataaataa ataaataaat atgaaaatca ttttctattt
     1921 ttaatagaat aagaagagca tcttaagatt acaatttcaa gaaatagttt acacagtata
     1981 tccaataact ccaataaact actttcctat acaaatttct atggtgggat taatagtaaa
     2041 acttctgtac ttctctaatt caccaagaaa ttaaggtaaa catctggtaa gcactatcca
     2101 gctttttgct attacacata tggcttttct gcaatcattt cttcccattt tgtctcaagc
     2161 cgttagtctt gaaaccacag gcggagtaga gttacttgat gcggtatttt acatgccttt
     2221 tttcactgca aaaaaaatga aatacatatt tacacgattt gcaggacagt ttacgatagt
     2281 gagtatgcag aatagttaac acctttgttt tatccttttg tgtcttaatt atatgatata
     2341 aaggcgcctg gcgttatcgg atagtaatag atgctagtta tcaacatttc acaattgaag
     2401 gaaataaagt tgaagtactc aacaaaaact tacttcagaa ttaaattttt ggggggaaca
     2461 taggcatcct atgacaggtg accacaagcc cctcaacgca atctaatatt ttacaaagtg
     2521 gtaaaattct ttcgttcttc gttttaatat acagtcattt attgattcta ttacattaat
     2581 attcctacgc ttcggctcac ataattaaca ggacttcgag tccgttaaac ttgggatcaa
     2641 ctaatttcta cggattaggg ataacagggt aatgcggccg ccgcgttgct ggcgtttttc
     2701 cataggctcc gcccccctga cgagcatcac aaaaatcgac gctcaagtca gaggtggcga
     2761 aacccgacag gactataaag ataccaggcg tttccccctg gaagctccct cgtgcgctct
     2821 cctgttccga ccctgccgct taccggatac ctgtccgcct ttctcccttc gggaagcgtg
     2881 gcgctttctc atagctcacg ctgtaggtat ctcagttcgg tgtaggtcgt tcgctccaag
     2941 ctgggctgtg tgcacgaacc ccccgttcag cccgaccgct gcgccttatc cggtaactat
     3001 cgtcttgagt ccaacccggt aagacacgac ttatcgccac tggcagcagc cactggtaac
     3061 aggattagca gagcgaggta tgtaggcggt gctacagagt tcttgaagtg gtggcctaac
     3121 tacggctaca ctagaaggac agtatttggt atctgcgctc tgctgaagcc agttaccttc
     3181 ggaaaaagag ttggtagctc ttgatccggc aaacaaacca ccgctggtag cggtggtttt
     3241 tttgtttgca agcagcagat tacgcgcaga aaaaaaggat ctcaagaaga tcctttgatc
     3301 ttttctacgg ggtctgacgc tcagtggaac gaaaactcac gttaagggat tttggtcatg
     3361 cattctaggt gattatttgc cgactacctt ggtgatctcg cctttcacgt agtggacaaa
     3421 ttcttccaac tgatctgcgc gcgaggccaa gcgatcttct tcttgtccaa gataagcctg
     3481 tctagcttca agtatgacgg gctgatactg ggccggcagg cgctccattg cccagtcggc
     3541 agcgacatcc ttcggcgcga ttttgccggt tactgcgctg taccaaatgc gggacaacgt
     3601 aagcactaca tttcgctcat caccagccca gtcgggcggc gagttccata gcgttaaggt
     3661 ttcatttagc gcctcaaata gatcctgttc aggaaccgga tcaaagagtt cctccgccgc
     3721 tggacctacc aaggcaacgc tatgttctct tgcttttgtc agcaagatag ccagatcaat
     3781 gtcgatcgtg gctggctcga agatacctgc aagaatgtca ttgcgctgcc attctccaaa
     3841 ttgcagttcg cgcttagctg gataacgcca cggaatgatg tcgtcgtgca caacaatggt
     3901 gacttctaca gcgcggagaa tctcgctctc tccaggggaa gccgaagttt ccaaaaggtc
     3961 gttgatcaaa gctcgccgcg ttgtttcatc aagccttacg gtcaccgtaa ccagcaaatc
     4021 aatatcactg tgtggcttca ggccgccatc cactgcggag ccgtacaaat gtacggccag
     4081 caacgtcggt tcgagatggc gctcgatgac gccaactacc tctgatagtt gagtcgatac
     4141 ttcggcgatc accgcttccc tcataatgtt taactttgtt ttagggcgac tgccctgctg
     4201 cgtaacatcg ttgctgctcc ataacatcaa acatcgaccc acggcgtaac gcgcttgctg
     4261 cttggatgcc cgaggcatag actgtacccc aaaaaaacag tcataacaag ccatgaaaac
     4321 cgccactgcg ccgttaccac cgctgcgttc ggtcaaggtt ctggaccagt tgcgtgagcg
     4381 catacgctac ttgcattaca gcttacgaac cgaacaggct t
//
