[The description below was written by a language model from this plasmid's Addgene catalogue record and the feature table of its GenBank file.]
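Description:
YPRCΔ15Ω1 is an empty destination vector of 4,421 bp, derived from the GoldenBraid 2.0 backbone pDGB2Ω1 and adapted for chromosomal integration in Saccharomyces cerevisiae. In E. coli it is maintained by a high-copy ColE1/pUC-type origin and selected with spectinomycin through the aadA (SmR) aminoglycoside adenylyltransferase gene, which also confers streptomycin resistance. The annotation shows no yeast replication origin, consistent with a design that depends on integration rather than episomal maintenance. It also shows no yeast selectable marker, so a marker would presumably have to arrive with the assembled insert, although the record does not say so.

The cloning site is a lacZ-alpha cassette containing a pUC18/19-type multiple cloning site, driven by the lac promoter with its operator and CAP binding site. In modular cloning systems of this kind, the reporter is displaced when parts are assembled into the vector, allowing blue/white screening of recombinants. The type IIS restriction sites that define the GoldenBraid cassette are not annotated. According to the catalogue entry, the cassette is flanked by homology arms for the YPRCΔ15 solo LTR locus, so an assembled transcriptional unit or multigene construct can be inserted there by homologous recombination. The arms are also not annotated in the feature table, but probably lie in the unannotated stretches on either side of the lacZ region. A second, partial record of 2,586 bp covers only the lacZ cassette and its surroundings and adds no further features.

The vector belongs to a toolkit that extends GoldenBraid to yeast, developed for expressing heterologous proteins in yeast mitochondria. It carries no promoter or coding sequence for yeast expression itself.
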