Addgene plasmid #101710: YPRCΔ15Ω1
Purpose: (Empty Backbone) GoldenBraid vector pDGB2Ω1, adapted for S. cerevisiae genome integration by flanking the GB cassette with recombination arms of homology for integration at the YPRCΔ15 solo LTR loci
Depositing lab: Elena Caro Bernat. Depositing organization: Centro de Biotecnología y Genómica de Plantas (UPM/INIA). Publication: Adaptation of the GoldenBraid modular cloning system and creation of a toolkit for the expression of heterologous proteins in yeast mitochondria. Perez-Gonzalez A, Kniewel R, Veldhuizen M, Verma HK, Navarro-Rodriguez M, Rubio LM, Caro E. BMC Biotechnol. 2017 Nov 13;17(1):80. doi: 10.1186/s12896-017-0393-y. PubMed 29132331.
Backbone
  Vector backbone: pDGB2Ω1
  Backbone manufacturer: GoldenBraid 2.0
  Modifications to backbone: flanking of the GoldenBraid cloning cassette with YPRCΔ15 arms of homology for integration in the yeast genome
  Vector type: Yeast Expression
Growth in bacteria
  Bacterial resistance: Spectinomycin, 50 μg/mL
  Growth temperature: 37°C
  Growth strain: DH5alpha
  Copy number: Unknown
Terms and licenses: Academic/Nonprofit Terms; Industry Terms: Not Available to Industry
How to cite: YPRCΔ15Ω1 was a gift from Elena Caro Bernat (Addgene plasmid # 101710 ; http://n2t.net/addgene:101710 ; RRID:Addgene_101710)
