LOCUS       Exported 2586 bp ds-DNA linear SYN 29-MAY-2021
DEFINITION  GoldenBraid vector pDGB2-Omega-1, adapted for S. cerevisiae genome
            integration by flanking the GB cassette with recombination arms of
            homology for integration at the YPRC-Delta-15 solo LTR loci.
ACCESSION   .
VERSION     .
KEYWORDS    YPRC-Delta-15-Omega-1
SOURCE      synthetic DNA construct
  ORGANISM  synthetic DNA construct
REFERENCE   1 (bases 1 to 2586)
  AUTHORS   Perez-Gonzalez A, Kniewel R, Veldhuizen M, Verma HK,
            Navarro-Rodriguez M, Rubio LM, Caro E
  TITLE     Adaptation of the GoldenBraid modular cloning system and creation of
            a toolkit for the expression of heterologous proteins in yeast
            mitochondria.
  JOURNAL   BMC Biotechnol. 2017 Nov 13;17(1):80. doi:
            10.1186/s12896-017-0393-y.
  PUBMED    29132331
REFERENCE   2 (bases 1 to 2586)
  AUTHORS   .
  TITLE     Direct Submission
  JOURNAL   Exported May 29, 2021 from SnapGene Server 1.1.58
            http://www.snapgene.com
FEATURES             Location/Qualifiers
     source          1..2586
                     /organism="synthetic DNA construct"
                     /mol_type="other DNA"
     CDS             complement(1052..1375)
                     /codon_start=1
                     /gene="lacZ fragment"
                     /product="LacZ-alpha fragment of beta-galactosidase"
                     /label=lacZ-alpha
                     /translation="MTMITPSLHACRSTLEDPRVPSSNSLAVVLQRRDWENPGVTQLNR
                     LAAHPPFASWRNSEEARTDRPSQQLRSLNGEWRLMRYFLLTHLCGISHRIWCTLSTICS
                     DAA"
     primer_bind     1057..1076
                     /label=pRS-marker
                     /note="pRS vectors, use to sequence yeast selectable
                     marker"
     primer_bind     1270..1292
                     /label=M13/pUC Forward
                     /note="In lacZ gene"
     primer_bind     1284..1301
                     /label=M13 Forward
                     /note="In lacZ gene. Also called M13-F20 or M13 (-21)
                     Forward"
     primer_bind     1285..1301
                     /label=M13 fwd
                     /note="common sequencing primer, one of multiple similar
                     variants"
     misc_feature    1302..1358
                     /label=MCS
                     /note="pUC18/19 multiple cloning site"
     primer_bind     complement(1371..1387)
                     /label=M13 rev
                     /note="common sequencing primer, one of multiple similar
                     variants"
     primer_bind     complement(1371..1387)
                     /label=M13 Reverse
                     /note="In lacZ gene. Also called M13-rev"
     primer_bind     complement(1384..1406)
                     /label=M13/pUC Reverse
                     /note="In lacZ gene"
     protein_bind    1395..1411
                     /label=lac operator
                     /bound_moiety="lac repressor encoded by lacI"
                     /note="The lac repressor binds to the lac operator to
                     inhibit transcription in E. coli. This inhibition can be
                     relieved by adding lactose or
                     isopropyl-beta-D-thiogalactopyranoside (IPTG)."
     promoter        complement(1419..1449)
                     /label=lac promoter
                     /note="promoter for the E. coli lac operon"
     protein_bind    1464..1485
                     /label=CAP binding site
                     /bound_moiety="E. coli catabolite activator protein"
                     /note="CAP binding activates transcription in the presence
                     of cAMP."
ORIGIN
        1 gcggccgcta gggataacag ggtaatcgag atagtttgac gttcgttttt tactttgaat
       61 atactcgtag tctttttact ttttgagtat aaaaaaaaaa tgactagcaa aataaaatta
      121 gtagtctaaa aaagaaagct cgcactcagg atcgaactaa ggaccaacag atttgcaatc
      181 tgctgcgcta ccactgcgcc atacgagctt ttgaattatg gtaattttga ttatcctaga
      241 atgttatatc tcaatatctc aatatatttt ggacatctat gaaacaccca taaagcagcc
      301 gctaccaaac agacaagatt cagtatgtaa ggtaaatacc tttttgcaca gttaaactac
      361 ccaaacttat taaagcttga taaattactg aaattccacc tttcagttag attcaggcct
      421 catatagatt agatataggg tacgtaacat tctgtcaacc aagttgttgg aatgaaagtc
      481 taaaatgtca tctattcggt agcactcatg ttactagtat actgtcacat gcggtgtaac
      541 gtggggacat aaaacagaca tcaaatataa tggaagctga aatgcaaaga tcgataatgt
      601 aataggaatg aaacatataa aacgaaagga gaagtaatgg taatattagt atgtagaaat
      661 accgattcaa ttttggggat tcttatattc tcgagagaat ttctagtata atctgtatac
      721 ataatattat aggctttacc aacaatggaa tttcgacaat tatcatatta ttcaccaatt
      781 aatcacaagt tggtaatgag tttgataaca agttactttc ttaacaacgt tagtatcgtc
      841 aaaacactcg gttttactcg agcttgtagc acaataatac cgtgtagagt tctgtattgt
      901 tcttcttagt gcttgtatat gctcatcccg accttccatt ggatccggtc tcaggagtga
      961 gacgcacagc ttgtctgtaa gcggatgccg ggagcagaca agcccgtcag ggcgcgtcag
     1021 cgggtgttgg cgggtgtcgg ggctggctta actatgcggc atcagagcag attgtactga
     1081 gagtgcacca tatgcggtgt gaaataccgc acagatgcgt aaggagaaaa taccgcatca
     1141 ggcgccattc gccattcagg ctgcgcaact gttgggaagg gcgatcggtg cgggcctctt
     1201 cgctattacg ccagctggcg aaagggggat gtgctgcaag gcgattaagt tgggtaacgc
     1261 cagggttttc ccagtcacga cgttgtaaaa cgacggccag tgaattcgag ctcggtaccc
     1321 ggggatcctc tagagtcgac ctgcaggcat gcaagcttgg cgtaatcatg gtcatagctg
     1381 tttcctgtgt gaaattgtta tccgctcaca attccacaca acatacgagc cggaagcata
     1441 aagtgtaaag cctggggtgc ctaatgagtg agctaactca cattaattgc gttgcgctca
     1501 ctgcccgctt tccagtcggg aaacctgtcg tgccagctgc gtctcacgct gtcatgagac
     1561 cggatccttt gcgaaaccct atgctctgtt gttcggattt gaaattttaa aactacatta
     1621 atgtgttagt ttttctttct ttctttcttt gtcttgacgt gatttggact tctgtcttgc
     1681 attcgcgtcc attcatctga cccaatattc cttttggttt tgttatcctt ataaaaagaa
     1741 aggaagcttc ttagagggaa aaaaatgatg aagagtaatg ccaaaatata aataaataaa
     1801 taaatatgaa aatcattttc tatttttaat agaataagaa gagcatctta agattacaat
     1861 ttcaagaaat agtttacaca gtatatccaa taactccaat aaactacttt cctatacaaa
     1921 tttctatggt gggattaata gtaaaacttc tgtacttctc taattcacca agaaattaag
     1981 gtaaacatct ggtaagcact atccagcttt ttgctattac acatatggct tttctgcaat
     2041 catttcttcc cattttgtct caagccgtta gtcttgaaac cacaggcgga gtagagttac
     2101 ttgatgcggt attttacatg ccttttttca ctgcaaaaaa aatgaaatac atatttacac
     2161 gatttgcagg acagtttacg atagtgagta tgcagaatag ttaacacctt tgttttatcc
     2221 ttttgtgtct taattatatg atataaaggc gcctggcgtt atcggatagt aatagatgct
     2281 agttatcaac atttcacaat tgaaggaaat aaagttgaag tactcaacaa aaacttactt
     2341 cagaattaaa tttttggggg gaacataggc atcctatgac aggtgaccac aagcccctca
     2401 acgcaatcta atattttaca aagtggtaaa attctttcgt tcttcgtttt aatatacagt
     2461 catttattga ttctattaca ttaatattcc tacgcttcgg ctcacataat taacaggact
     2521 tcgagtccgt taaacttggg atcaactaat ttctacggat tagggataac agggtaatgc
     2581 ggccgc
//
